Addgene plasmid #212666: pLV-hCDC6p-Venus-puro
Purpose: Express Venus under CDC6 promoter
Depositing lab: Yumi Konagaya & Tobias Meyer. Depositing organization: Cornell University. Publication: An intermediate Rb-E2F activity state safeguards proliferation commitment. Konagaya Y, Rosenthal D, Ratnayeke N, Fan Y, Meyer T. Nature. 2024 Jul;631(8020):424-431. doi: 10.1038/s41586-024-07554-2. Epub 2024 Jun 26. PubMed 38926571.
Backbone
  Vector backbone: pLV
  Vector type: Lentiviral
  Selectable markers: Puromycin
Growth in bacteria
  Bacterial resistance: Ampicillin, 100 μg/mL
  Growth temperature: 30°C
  Growth strain: NEB Stable
  Copy number: High Copy
Gene/Insert
  Gene/Insert name: hCDC6p-Venus (alt name: CDC6 promoter)
  Species: H. sapiens (human)
  Promoter: hCDC6p
  Cloning method: Gibson Cloning
Terms and licenses: Academic/Nonprofit Terms; Industry Terms: Not Available to Industry
How to cite: pLV-hCDC6p-Venus-puro was a gift from Yumi Konagaya & Tobias Meyer (Addgene plasmid # 212666 ; http://n2t.net/addgene:212666 ; RRID:Addgene_212666)
