[The description below was written by a language model from this plasmid's Addgene catalogue record and pLannotate feature annotations shown in this document.]
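Description:
pLV-hCDC6p-Venus-puro is an HIV-1-derived lentiviral transfer plasmid built on a pLV backbone and designed to report the activity of the human CDC6 promoter in mammalian cells. In bacteria it is maintained through a high-copy ColE1/pUC-type origin and selected with ampicillin via β-lactamase; remnants of lac regulatory sequence (lac promoter, operator, CAP site) come from the cloning backbone. The viral portion carries the elements needed for packaging and transduction: LTR sequences at both ends (both annotated by the software as truncated 5′ LTRs, each preceded by nef-derived sequence), the Ψ packaging signal with a gag fragment, the Rev response element for Rev-dependent nuclear export of the genomic RNA, the cPPT/CTS that aids nuclear import of the reverse-transcribed genome, and a WPRE to enhance transcript stability and expression.

The payload lies between the cPPT and the WPRE. The CDC6 promoter is not annotated in the feature table, but an unannotated stretch of roughly 1.4 kb directly upstream of Venus is consistent with its recorded position. It drives the yellow fluorescent protein Venus, which the annotation shows is followed by an SV40 nuclear localization signal and a fragment matching the mouse ornithine decarboxylase degradation domain used in destabilized EGFP. The reporter therefore appears to be nuclear and short-lived, so that fluorescence would track current promoter activity rather than accumulated protein. A bGH polyadenylation signal follows, and then a separate human PGK promoter drives puromycin N-acetyltransferase for selection of transduced cells. The catalogue purpose is simply expression of Venus under the CDC6 promoter. The associated study concerns Rb-E2F activity and proliferation commitment, suggesting use as a live-cell transcriptional reporter.
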