Features (pLannotate 1.2.2; 24 found; start..end, strand, type, name):
    377..634     +  LTR            5' LTR (truncated): truncated 5' long terminal repeat (LTR) from HIV-1
    681..806     +  misc_feature   HIV-1 Ψ: packaging signal of human immunodeficiency virus type 1
    790..1128    +  CDS            HIV-1 gag (fragment): gag protein from human immunodeficiency virus 1; gag
   1303..1536    +  misc_feature   RRE: The Rev response element (RRE) of HIV-1 allows for Rev-dependent mRNA export from the nucleus to the cytoplasm.
   1913..2013    +  CDS            Rev (fragment): human immunodeficiency virus 1 (HIV-1) Rev protein; rev; enhances nuclear export of unspliced and incompletely spliced viral mRNAs
   2028..2143    +  misc_feature   cPPT/CTS: central polypurine tract and central termination sequence of HIV-1 (lacking the first T)
   3514..4230    +  CDS            Venus: Venus is a basic (constitutively fluorescent) yellow fluorescent protein published in 2002, derived from Aequorea victoria. It is reported to be a rapidly-maturing weak dimer with moderate acid sensitivity.
   4243..4263    +  CDS            SV40 NLS: nuclear localization signal of SV40 (simian virus 40) large T antigen
   4273..4392    +  CDS            d1EGFP (fragment): EGFP destabilized by fusion to a mutated version of residues 422-461 of mouse ornithine decarboxylase, giving an in vivo half-life of ~1 hour mammalian codon-optimized
   4426..4650    +  polyA_signal   bGH poly(A) signal: bovine growth hormone polyadenylation signal
   4657..5167    +  promoter       hPGK promoter: human phosphoglycerate kinase 1 promoter
   5177..5776    +  CDS            PuroR: puromycin N-acetyltransferase; pac from Streptomyces alboniger; confers resistance to puromycin
   5800..6388    +  misc_feature   WPRE: woodchuck hepatitis virus posttranscriptional regulatory element
   6405..6923    +  CDS            nef (fragment): NEF_HV1BR - Experimental evidence at protein level: Swiss-Prot protein existence level 1. Extracellular Nef protein targets CD4(+) T-lymphocytes for apoptosis by interacting with CXCR4 surface receptors (PubMed:14990729). From Human immunodeficiency virus type 1 group M subtype B (isolate BRU/LAI) (HIV-1).
   6971..7228    +  LTR            5' LTR (truncated): truncated 5' long terminal repeat (LTR) from HIV-1
   7380..7396    -  protein_bind   lac operator: The lac repressor binds to the lac operator to inhibit transcription in E. coli. This inhibition can be relieved by adding lactose or isopropyl-β-D-thiogalactopyranoside (IPTG). lac repressor encoded by lacI
   7404..7434    -  promoter       lac promoter: promoter for the E. coli lac operon
   7449..7470    -  protein_bind   CAP binding site: CAP binding activates transcription in the presence of cAMP. E. coli catabolite activator protein
   7483..7575    -  CDS            lacI (fragment): lac repressor; lacI; The lac repressor binds to the lac operator to inhibit transcription in E. coli. This inhibition can be relieved by adding lactose or isopropyl-β-D-thiogalactopyranoside (IPTG).
   7758..8346    -  rep_origin     ori: high-copy-number ColE1/pMB1/pBR322/pUC origin of replication
   8517..9377    -  CDS            AmpR: β-lactamase; bla; confers resistance to ampicillin, carbenicillin, and related antibiotics
   9378..9482    -  promoter       AmpR promoter: bla
   9530..9664    +  polyA_signal   SV40 poly(A) signal: SV40 polyadenylation signal
   9831..329     +  CDS            nef (fragment) (across the origin): NEF_HV1BR - Experimental evidence at protein level: Swiss-Prot protein existence level 1. Extracellular Nef protein targets CD4(+) T-lymphocytes for apoptosis by interacting with CXCR4 surface receptors (PubMed:14990729). From Human immunodeficiency virus type 1 group M subtype B (isolate BRU/LAI) (HIV-1).
>Addgene plasmid #212666 | pLV-hCDC6p-Venus-puro | addgene full sequence | sequence record 420516 | Addgene NGS Result
TGGAAGGGCTAATTCACTCCCAAAGAAGACAAGATATCCTTGATCTGTGGATCTACCACACACAAGGCTA
CTTCCCTGATTAGCAGAACTACACACCAGGGCCAGGGGTCAGATATCCACTGACCTTTGGATGGTGCTAC
AAGCTAGTACCAGTTGAGCCAGATAAGGTAGAAGAGGCCAATAAAGGAGAGAACACCAGCTTGTTACACC
CTGTGAGCCTGCATGGGATGGATGACCCGGAGAGAGAAGTGTTAGAGTGGAGGTTTGACAGCCGCCTAGC
ATTTCATCACGTGGCCCGAGAGCTGCATCCGGAGTACTTCAAGAACTGCTGATATCGAGCTTGCTACAAG
GGACTTTCCGCTGGGGACTTTCCAGGGAGGCGTGGCCTGGGCGGGACTGGGGAGTGGCGAGCCCTCAGAT
CCTGCATATAAGCAGCTGCTTTTTGCCTGTACTGGGTCTCTCTGGTTAGACCAGATCTGAGCCTGGGAGC
TCTCTGGCTAACTAGGGAACCCACTGCTTAAGCCTCAATAAAGCTTGCCTTGAGTGCTTCAAGTAGTGTG
TGCCCGTCTGTTGTGTGACTCTGGTAACTAGAGATCCCTCAGACCCTTTTAGTCAGTGTGGAAAATCTCT
AGCAGTGGCGCCCGAACAGGGACTTGAAAGCGAAAGGGAAACCAGAGGAGCTCTCTCGACGCAGGACTCG
GCTTGCTGAAGCGCGCACGGCAAGAGGCGAGGGGCGGCGACTGGTGAGTACGCCAAAAATTTTGACTAGC
GGAGGCTAGAAGGAGAGAGATGGGTGCGAGAGCGTCAGTATTAAGCGGGGGAGAATTAGATCGCGATGGG
AAAAAATTCGGTTAAGGCCAGGGGGAAAGAAAAAATATAAATTAAAACATATAGTATGGGCAAGCAGGGA
GCTAGAACGATTCGCAGTTAATCCTGGCCTGTTAGAAACATCAGAAGGCTGTAGACAAATACTGGGACAG
CTACAACCATCCCTTCAGACAGGATCAGAAGAACTTAGATCATTATATAATACAGTAGCAACCCTCTATT
GTGTGCATCAAAGGATAGAGATAAAAGACACCAAGGAAGCTTTAGACAAGATAGAGGAAGAGCAAAACAA
AAGTAAGACCACCGCACAGCAAGCGGCCGGCCGCTGATCTTCAGACCTGGAGGAGGAGATATGAGGGACA
ATTGGAGAAGTGAATTATATAAATATAAAGTAGTAAAAATTGAACCATTAGGAGTAGCACCCACCAAGGC
AAAGAGAAGAGTGGTGCAGAGAGAAAAAAGAGCAGTGGGAATAGGAGCTTTGTTCCTTGGGTTCTTGGGA
GCAGCAGGAAGCACTATGGGCGCAGCGTCAATGACGCTGACGGTACAGGCCAGACAATTATTGTCTGGTA
TAGTGCAGCAGCAGAACAATTTGCTGAGGGCTATTGAGGCGCAACAGCATCTGTTGCAACTCACAGTCTG
GGGCATCAAGCAGCTCCAGGCAAGAATCCTGGCTGTGGAAAGATACCTAAAGGATCAACAGCTCCTGGGG
ATTTGGGGTTGCTCTGGAAAACTCATTTGCACCACTGCTGTGCCTTGGAATGCTAGTTGGAGTAATAAAT
CTCTGGAACAGATTTGGAATCACACGACCTGGATGGAGTGGGACAGAGAAATTAACAATTACACAAGCTT
AATACACTCCTTAATTGAAGAATCGCAAAACCAGCAAGAAAAGAATGAACAAGAATTATTGGAATTAGAT
AAATGGGCAAGTTTGTGGAATTGGTTTAACATAACAAATTGGCTGTGGTATATAAAATTATTCATAATGA
TAGTAGGAGGCTTGGTAGGTTTAAGAATAGTTTTTGCTGTACTTTCTATAGTGAATAGAGTTAGGCAGGG
ATATTCACCATTATCGTTTCAGACCCACCTCCCAACCCCGAGGGGACCCGACAGGCCCGAAGGAATAGAA
GAAGAAGGTGGAGAGAGAGACAGAGACAGATCCATTCGATTAGTGAACGGATCTCGACGGTATCGCCTTT
AAAAGAAAAGGGGGGATTGGGGGGTACAGTGCAGGGGAAAGAATAGTAGACATAATAGCAACAGACATAC
AAACTAAAGAATTACAAAAACAAATTACAAAAATTCAAAATTTTCGGGTTTATTACAGGGACAGCAGAGA
TCCAGTTTATCGATACCGGTCAATTCACTGATGATCGTAATATTGTTGCTTCCCTCTTTCTAGGCTTTAT
GGCTCTATTTTGTTTGTTACTGAGGGGTAAAAGATAAATGTTTACCATCACCTAGAATTGGGTTCTGGCC
TCTAAAGGAACCTGAGGCTTAGATGAATTATTGGCTTTGGAAGCTGGCCTTCAAATTACTGCGCTAATTT
ATATTTTTCATTAAAAACTCAGCTTGCCTCTTCTATATAGCTGTCTTCCCTGGCCCTGAAACCCTAGTGT
TTCGCCATAAAAGATTTTAAAATTAAGGGGTCATAATTCCCTCCCCATGATGTGTGGATTAATGGTAAGA
AGATGCACAGAACATAATATTCTTAGGTTGAACGAAATAAAAGTAAAGAGTTGGCTCTGTTTCTCACCTT
TGAAGCACAAATCAAGAGATACTATGATGAAGCATAGTTTTTCTTTATATAGGTGTGTAGAACTTTACCA
TAAAAATCACTAGTTCAGCCATCAGGAGATCTGGATCCTAGGCTCTTCACTGTCACCAAGATGCTGTGAC
CTCTAACCTTGTATAGAAGTTTGCTTTGTACTTTGCGAGGTTGAGCATTAGAGAGGTAAGGAAAGTGCCT
AGCATCATACCTGGCGCACAGAACCCAAAACGGTAGGTATCATGTAGCAGTTCTGAAAATCTAGCCCATC
AGGATGATGCAAATGGGTACTTTAGGCAGTGAGAAGGGGAACCACATCTTGACACTTCCAGTCGAAGGAA
GAGTGCGACTGCGCGGCAGCAAAGACTACGCCTCCCAGCGTGCTTTGCGGCGGGCCGGCCCGCTTTACCC
AGAGTCGCCCTGCCGCAATCGCGCGTCTTTCCACCGAGGCCCCGGATGTAGATTCCCTCCCCCGTTCAGT
GGTCGTGGCCTCACAGCGACTCTAAGACTTGGGGCTCTCTCATTGGCTGTAACTCTTCCACTGGATTGGT
AGCAAAAAAAGAGGCGGTGCCCAAGGCGAAAGGCTCTGTGACTACAGCCAATCAGAATCGAGGCCGGGCT
TTGGCGGGAGGTGGGAACGCTGTGGCCATTCGGATTTGGCGCGAGCGCGGCTGGAGTTTGCTGCTGCCGC
TGTGCAGTTTGTTCAGGGGCTTGTGGTGGTGAGTCCGAGAGGCTGCGTGTGAGAGACGTGAGAAGGATCC
TGCACTGAGGAGGTGGAAAGAAGAGGATTGCTCGAGGAGGCCTGGGGTCTGTGAGGCAGCGGAGCTGGGT
GAAGGCTGCGGGTTCCGGCGAGGCCTGAGGTGAAGTGAAGGGAAAAGAGCTGAGCTTTCGAAACTAGTAA
TTCGAGCGCCACCATGGTGAGCAAGGGCGAGGAGCTGTTCACCGGGGTGGTGCCCATCCTGGTCGAGCTG
GACGGCGACGTAAACGGCCACAAGTTCAGCGTGTCCGGCGAGGGCGAGGGCGATGCCACCTACGGCAAGC
TGACCCTGAAGCTGATCTGCACCACCGGCAAGCTGCCCGTGCCCTGGCCCACCCTCGTGACCACCCTGGG
CTACGGCCTGCAGTGCTTCGCCCGCTACCCCGACCACATGAAGCAGCACGACTTCTTCAAGTCCGCCATG
CCCGAAGGCTACGTCCAGGAGCGCACCATCTTCTTCAAGGACGACGGCAACTACAAGACCCGCGCCGAGG
TGAAGTTCGAGGGCGACACCCTGGTGAACCGCATCGAGCTGAAGGGCATCGACTTCAAGGAGGACGGCAA
CATCCTGGGGCACAAGCTGGAGTACAACTACAACAGCCACAACGTCTATATCACCGCCGACAAGCAGAAG
AACGGCATCAAGGCCAACTTCAAGATCCGCCACAACATCGAGGACGGCGGCGTGCAGCTCGCCGACCACT
ACCAGCAGAACACCCCCATCGGCGACGGCCCCGTGCTGCTGCCCGACAACCACTACCTGAGCTACCAGTC
CGCCCTGAGCAAAGACCCCAACGAGAAGCGCGATCACATGGTCCTGCTGGAGTTCGTGACCGCCGCCGGG
ATCACTCTCGGCATGGACGAGCTGTACAAGGGAAGTGGTGGACCAAAGAAGAAGAGAAAGGTAGGTAGTG
GACATGGCTTCCCGCCGGCAGTGGCAGCACAGGATGATGGCACGCTGCCCATGTCTTGTGCCCAGGAGAG
CGGGATGGACCGTCACCCTGCAGCCTGTGCTTCTGCTAGGATCAATGTGTAGGAATTCTCTAGACCTAGG
GGATCCTGATCACGACTGTGCCTTCTAGTTGCCAGCCATCTGTTGTTTGCCCCTCCCCCGTGCCTTCCTT
GACCCTGGAAGGTGCCACTCCCACTGTCCTTTCCTAATAAAATGAGGAAATTGCATCGCATTGTCTGAGT
AGGTGTCATTCTATTCTGGGGGGTGGGGTGGGGCAGGACAGCAAGGGGGAGGATTGGGAAGACAATAGCA
GGCATGCTGGGGATGCGGTGGGCTCTATGGCTCGAGGGGGTTGGGGTTGCGCCTTTTCCAAGGCAGCCCT
GGGTTTGCGCAGGGACGCGGCTGCTCTGGGCGTGGTTCCGGGAAACGCAGCGGCGCCGACCCTGGGTCTC
GCACATTCTTCACGTCCGTTCGCAGCGTCACCCGGATCTTCGCCGCTACCCTTGTGGGCCCCCCGGCGAC
GCTTCCTGCTCCGCCCCTAAGTCGGGAAGGTTCCTTGCGGTTCGCGGCGTGCCGGACGTGACAAACGGAA
GCCGCACGTCTCACTAGTACCCTCGCAGACGGACAGCGCCAGGGAGCAATGGCAGCGCGCCGACCGCGAT
GGGCTGTGGCCAATAGCGGCTGCTCAGCAGGGCGCGCCGAGAGCAGCGGCCGGGAAGGGGCGGTGCGGGA
GGCGGGGTGTGGGGCGGTAGTGTGGGCCCTGTTCCTGCCCGCGCGGTGTTCCGCATTCTGCAAGCCTCCG
GAGCGCACGTCGGCAGTCGGCTCCCTCGTTGACCGAATCACCGACCTCTCTCCCCAGCAATTCACCATGA
CCGAGTACAAGCCCACGGTGCGCCTCGCCACCCGCGACGACGTCCCCAGGGCCGTACGCACCCTCGCCGC
CGCGTTCGCCGACTACCCCGCCACGCGCCACACCGTCGATCCGGACCGCCACATCGAGCGGGTCACCGAG
CTGCAAGAACTCTTCCTCACGCGCGTCGGGCTCGACATCGGCAAGGTGTGGGTCGCGGACGACGGCGCCG
CGGTGGCGGTCTGGACCACGCCGGAGAGCGTCGAAGCGGGGGCGGTGTTCGCCGAGATCGGCCCGCGCAT
GGCCGAGTTGAGCGGTTCCCGGCTGGCCGCGCAGCAACAGATGGAAGGCCTCCTGGCGCCGCACCGGCCC
AAGGAGCCCGCGTGGTTCCTGGCCACCGTCGGCGTCTCGCCCGACCACCAGGGCAAGGGTCTGGGCAGCG
CCGTCGTGCTCCCCGGAGTGGAGGCGGCCGAGCGCGCCGGGGTGCCCGCCTTCCTGGAGACCTCCGCGCC
CCGCAACCTCCCCTTCTACGAGCGGCTCGGCTTCACCGTCACCGCCGACGTCGAGGTGCCCGAAGGACCG
CGCACCTGGTGCATGACCCGCAAGCCCGGTGCCTGACCCGGGCGGGGCGCGTCTGGAACAATCAACCTCT
GGATTACAAAATTTGTGAAAGATTGACTGGTATTCTTAACTATGTTGCTCCTTTTACGCTATGTGGATAC
GCTGCTTTAATGCCTTTGTATCATGCTATTGCTTCCCGTATGGCTTTCATTTTCTCCTCCTTGTATAAAT
CCTGGTTGCTGTCTCTTTATGAGGAGTTGTGGCCCGTTGTCAGGCAACGTGGCGTGGTGTGCACTGTGTT
TGCTGACGCAACCCCCACTGGTTGGGGCATTGCCACCACCTGTCAGCTCCTTTCCGGGACTTTCGCTTTC
CCCCTCCCTATTGCCACGGCGGAACTCATCGCCGCCTGCCTTGCCCGCTGCTGGACAGGGGCTCGGCTGT
TGGGCACTGACAATTCCGTGGTGTTGTCGGGGAAGCTGACGTCCTTTCCATGGCTGCTCGCCTGTGTTGC
CACCTGGATTCTGCGCGGGACGTCCTTCTGCTACGTCCCTTCGGCCCTCAATCCAGCGGACCTTCCTTCC
CGCGGCCTGCTGCCGGCTCTGCGGCCTCTTCCGCGTCTTCGCCTTCGCCCTCAGACGAGTCGGATCTCCC
TTTGGGCCGCCTCCCCGCCTGGAATTAATTCTGCAGTCGAGACCTAGAAAAACATGGAGCAATCACAAGT
AGCAATACAGCAGCTACCAATGCTGATTGTGCCTGGCTAGAAGCACAAGAGGAGGAGGAGGTGGGTTTTC
CAGTCACACCTCAGGTACCTTTAAGACCAATGACTTACAAGGCAGCTGTAGATCTTAGCCACTTTTTAAA
AGAAAAGAGGGGACTGGAAGGGCTAATTCACTCCCAACGAAGACAAGATATCCTTGATCTGTGGATCTAC
CACACACAAGGCTACTTCCCTGATTAGCAGAACTACACACCAGGGCCAGGGGTCAGATATCCACTGACCT
TTGGATGGTGCTACAAGCTAGTACCAGTTGAGCCAGATAAGGTAGAAGAGGCCAATAAAGGAGAGAACAC
CAGCTTGTTACACCCTGTGAGCCTGCATGGGATGGATGACCCGGAGAGAGAAGTGTTAGAGTGGAGGTTT
GACAGCCGCCTAGCATTTCATCACGTGGCCCGAGAGCTGCATCCGGAGTACTTCAAGAACTGCTGATATC
GAGCTTGCTACAAGGGACTTTCCGCTGGGGACTTTCCAGGGAGGCGTGGCCTGGGCGGGACTGGGGAGTG
GCGAGCCCTCAGATCCTGCATATAAGCAGCTGCTTTTTGCCTGTACTGGGTCTCTCTGGTTAGACCAGAT
CTGAGCCTGGGAGCTCTCTGGCTAACTAGGGAACCCACTGCTTAAGCCTCAATAAAGCTTGCCTTGAGTG
CTTCAAGTAGTGTGTGCCCGTCTGTTGTGTGACTCTGGTAACTAGAGATCCCTCAGACCCTTTTAGTCAG
TGTGGAAAATCTCTAGCAGTAGTAGTTCATGTCATCTTATTATTCAGTATTTATAACTTGCAAAGAAATG
AATATCAGAGAGTGAGAGGCCTTGACATTGCTAGCGTTTACCGTCGACCTCTAGCTAGAGCTTGGCGTAA
TCATGGTCATAGCTGTTTCCTGTGTGAAATTGTTATCCGCTCACAATTCCACACAACATACGAGCCGGAA
GCATAAAGTGTAAAGCCTGGGGTGCCTAATGAGTGAGCTAACTCACATTAATTGCGTTGCGCTCACTGCC
CGCTTTCCAGTCGGGAAACCTGTCGTGCCAGCTGCATTAATGAATCGGCCAACGCGCGGGGAGAGGCGGT
TTGCGTATTGGGCGCTCTTCCGCTTCCTCGCTCACTGACTCGCTGCGCTCGGTCGTTCGGCTGCGGCGAG
CGGTATCAGCTCACTCAAAGGCGGTAATACGGTTATCCACAGAATCAGGGGATAACGCAGGAAAGAACAT
GTGAGCAAAAGGCCAGCAAAAGGCCAGGAACCGTAAAAAGGCCGCGTTGCTGGCGTTTTTCCATAGGCTC
CGCCCCCCTGACGAGCATCACAAAAATCGACGCTCAAGTCAGAGGTGGCGAAACCCGACAGGACTATAAA
GATACCAGGCGTTTCCCCCTGGAAGCTCCCTCGTGCGCTCTCCTGTTCCGACCCTGCCGCTTACCGGATA
CCTGTCCGCCTTTCTCCCTTCGGGAAGCGTGGCGCTTTCTCATAGCTCACGCTGTAGGTATCTCAGTTCG
GTGTAGGTCGTTCGCTCCAAGCTGGGCTGTGTGCACGAACCCCCCGTTCAGCCCGACCGCTGCGCCTTAT
CCGGTAACTATCGTCTTGAGTCCAACCCGGTAAGACACGACTTATCGCCACTGGCAGCAGCCACTGGTAA
CAGGATTAGCAGAGCGAGGTATGTAGGCGGTGCTACAGAGTTCTTGAAGTGGTGGCCTAACTACGGCTAC
ACTAGAAGAACAGTATTTGGTATCTGCGCTCTGCTGAAGCCAGTTACCTTCGGAAAAAGAGTTGGTAGCT
CTTGATCCGGCAAACAAACCACCGCTGGTAGCGGTGGTTTTTTTGTTTGCAAGCAGCAGATTACGCGCAG
AAAAAAAGGATCTCAAGAAGATCCTTTGATCTTTTCTACGGGGTCTGACGCTCAGTGGAACGAAAACTCA
CGTTAAGGGATTTTGGTCATGAGATTATCAAAAAGGATCTTCACCTAGATCCTTTTAAATTAAAAATGAA
GTTTTAAATCAATCTAAAGTATATATGAGTAAACTTGGTCTGACAGTTACCAATGCTTAATCAGTGAGGC
ACCTATCTCAGCGATCTGTCTATTTCGTTCATCCATAGTTGCCTGACTCCCCGTCGTGTAGATAACTACG
ATACGGGAGGGCTTACCATCTGGCCCCAGTGCTGCAATGATACCGCGAGACCCACGCTCACCGGCTCCAG
ATTTATCAGCAATAAACCAGCCAGCCGGAAGGGCCGAGCGCAGAAGTGGTCCTGCAACTTTATCCGCCTC
CATCCAGTCTATTAATTGTTGCCGGGAAGCTAGAGTAAGTAGTTCGCCAGTTAATAGTTTGCGCAACGTT
GTTGCCATTGCTACAGGCATCGTGGTGTCACGCTCGTCGTTTGGTATGGCTTCATTCAGCTCCGGTTCCC
AACGATCAAGGCGAGTTACATGATCCCCCATGTTGTGCAAAAAAGCGGTTAGCTCCTTCGGTCCTCCGAT
CGTTGTCAGAAGTAAGTTGGCCGCAGTGTTATCACTCATGGTTATGGCAGCACTGCATAATTCTCTTACT
GTCATGCCATCCGTAAGATGCTTTTCTGTGACTGGTGAGTACTCAACCAAGTCATTCTGAGAATAGTGTA
TGCGGCGACCGAGTTGCTCTTGCCCGGCGTCAATACGGGATAATACCGCGCCACATAGCAGAACTTTAAA
AGTGCTCATCATTGGAAAACGTTCTTCGGGGCGAAAACTCTCAAGGATCTTACCGCTGTTGAGATCCAGT
TCGATGTAACCCACTCGTGCACCCAACTGATCTTCAGCATCTTTTACTTTCACCAGCGTTTCTGGGTGAG
CAAAAACAGGAAGGCAAAATGCCGCAAAAAAGGGAATAAGGGCGACACGGAAATGTTGAATACTCATACT
CTTCCTTTTTCAATATTATTGAAGCATTTATCAGGGTTATTGTCTCATGAGCGGATACATATTTGAATGT
ATTTAGAAAAATAAACAAATAGGGGTTCCGCGCACATTTCCCCGAAAAGTGCCACCTGACGTCGACGGAT
CGGGAGATCAACTTGTTTATTGCAGCTTATAATGGTTACAAATAAAGCAATAGCATCACAAATTTCACAA
ATAAAGCATTTTTTTCACTGCATTCTAGTTGTGGTTTGTCCAAACTCATCAATGTATCTTATCATGTCTG
GATCAACTGGATAACTCAAGCTAACCAAAATCATCCCAAACTTCCCACCCCATACCCTATTACCACTGCC
AATTACCTGTGGTTTCATTTACTCTAAACCTGTGATTCCTCTGAATTATTTTCATTTTAAAGAAATTGTA
TTTGTTAAATATGTACTACAAACTTAGTAGT
